>Addgene plasmid #195069 | pUb FLAG-wdb | addgene full sequence | sequence record 383954 | Addgene NGS Result
GACGAAAGGGCCTCGTGATACGCCTATTTTTATAGGTTAATGTCATGATAATAATGGTTTCTTAGACGTC
AGGTGGCACTTTTCGGGGAAATGTGCGCGGAACCCCTATTTGTTTATTTTTCTAAATACATTCAAATATG
TATCCGCTCATGAGACAATAACCCTGATAAATGCTTCAATAATATTGAAAAAGGAAGAGTATGAGTATTC
AACATTTCCGTGTCGCCCTTATTCCCTTTTTTGCGGCATTTTGCCTTCCTGTTTTTGCTCACCCAGAAAC
GCTGGTGAAAGTAAAAGATGCTGAAGATCAGTTGGGTGCACGAGTGGGTTACATCGAACTGGATCTCAAC
AGCGGTAAGATCCTTGAGAGTTTTCGCCCCGAAGAACGTTTTCCAATGATGAGCACTTTTAAAGTTCTGC
TATGTGGCGCGGTATTATCCCGTATTGACGCCGGGCAAGAGCAACTCGGTCGCCGCATACACTATTCTCA
GAATGACTTGGTTGAGTACTCACCAGTCACAGAAAAGCATCTTACGGATGGCATGACAGTAAGAGAATTA
TGCAGTGCTGCCATAACCATGAGTGATAACACTGCGGCCAACTTACTTCTGACAACGATCGGAGGACCGA
AGGAGCTAACCGCTTTTTTGCACAACATGGGGGATCATGTAACTCGCCTTGATCGTTGGGAACCGGAGCT
GAATGAAGCCATACCAAACGACGAGCGTGACACCACGATGCCTGTAGCAATGGCAACAACGTTGCGCAAA
CTATTAACTGGCGAACTACTTACTCTAGCTTCCCGGCAACAATTAATAGACTGGATGGAGGCGGATAAAG
TTGCAGGACCACTTCTGCGCTCGGCCCTTCCGGCTGGCTGGTTTATTGCTGATAAATCTGGAGCCGGTGA
GCGTGGGTCTCGCGGTATCATTGCAGCACTGGGGCCAGATGGTAAGCCCTCCCGTATCGTAGTTATCTAC
ACGACGGGGAGTCAGGCAACTATGGATGAACGAAATAGACAGATCGCTGAGATAGGTGCCTCACTGATTA
AGCATTGGTAACTGTCAGACCAAGTTTACTCATATATACTTTAGATTGATTTAAAACTTCATTTTTAATT
TAAAAGGATCTAGGTGAAGATCCTTTTTGATAATCTCATGACCAAAATCCCTTAACGTGAGTTTTCGTTC
CACTGAGCGTCAGACCCCGTAGAAAAGATCAAAGGATCTTCTTGAGATCCTTTTTTTCTGCGCGTAATCT
GCTGCTTGCAAACAAAAAAACCACCGCTACCAGCGGTGGTTTGTTTGCCGGATCAAGAGCTACCAACTCT
TTTTCCGAAGGTAACTGGCTTCAGCAGAGCGCAGATACCAAATACTGTTCTTCTAGTGTAGCCGTAGTTA
GGCCACCACTTCAAGAACTCTGTAGCACCGCCTACATACCTCGCTCTGCTAATCCTGTTACCAGTGGCTG
CTGCCAGTGGCGATAAGTCGTGTCTTACCGGGTTGGACTCAAGACGATAGTTACCGGATAAGGCGCAGCG
GTCGGGCTGAACGGGGGGTTCGTGCACACAGCCCAGCTTGGAGCGAACGACCTACACCGAACTGAGATAC
CTACAGCGTGAGCTATGAGAAAGCGCCACGCTTCCCGAAGGGAGAAAGGCGGACAGGTATCCGGTAAGCG
GCAGGGTCGGAACAGGAGAGCGCACGAGGGAGCTTCCAGGGGGAAACGCCTGGTATCTTTATAGTCCTGT
CGGGTTTCGCCACCTCTGACTTGAGCGTCGATTTTTGTGATGCTCGTCAGGGGGGCGGAGCCTATGGAAA
AACGCCAGCAACGCGGCCTTTTTACGGTTCCTGGCCTTTTGCTGGCCTTTTGCTCACATGTTCTTTCCTG
CGTTATCCCCTGATTCTGTGGATAACCGTATTACCGCCTTTGAGTGAGCTGATACCGCTCGCCGCAGCCG
AACGACCGAGCGCAGCGAGTCAGTGAGCGAGGAAGCGGAAGAGCGCCCAATACGCAAACCGCCTCTCCCC
GCGCGTTGGCCGATTCATTAATGCAGCTGGCACGACAGGTTTCCCGACTGGAAAGCGGGCAGTGAGCGCA
ACGCAATTAATGTGAGTTAGCTCACTCATTAGGCACCCCAGGCTTTACACTTTATGCTTCCGGCTCGTAT
GTTGTGTGGAATTGTGAGCGGATAACAATTTCACACAGGAAACAGCTATGACCATGATTACGCCAAGCTT
TGTCGCCGGAACGCAGCGACAGAGATTCCAATGTGTCCGTATCTTTCAGGCTTTTGCCCTTCAGTTCCAG
ACGAAGCGACTGGCGATTCGCGTGTGGGGTCTGCTTCAGGGTCTTGTGAATTAGGGCGCGCAGATCGCCG
ATGGGCGTGGCGCCGGAGGGCACCTTCACCTTGCCGTACGGCTTGCTGTTCTTCGCGTTCAAAATCTCCA
GCTCCATTTTGCTTTCGGTGCGCTTGCAATCAGTACTGTCCAAAATCGAAAATCGCCGAACCGTAGTGTG
ACCGTGCGGGGCTCTGCGAAAATAAACTTTTTTAGGTATATGGCCACACACGGGGAAAGCACAGTGGATT
ATATGTTTTAATATTATAATATGCAGGTTTTCATTACTTATCCAGATGTAAGCCCACTTAAAGCGATTTA
ACAATTATTTGCCGAAAGAGTATAAACAAATTTCACTTAAAAATGGATTAAGAAAAGCTAGCTTGTGTAA
GATTATGCGCAGCGTTGCCAGATAGCTCCATTTAAAACACTTCAAAAACAATAAGTTTTGAAAATATATA
CATAAATAGCAGTCGTTGCCGCAACGCTCAACACATCACACTTTTAAAACACCCTTTACCTACACAGAAT
TACTTTTTAAATTTCCAGTCAAGCTGCGAGTTTCAAAATTATAGCCGGTAGAGAAGACAGTGCTATTTCA
AAAGCAAACTAACAAGGGTCTTAAATTCCAAAACACCAATCCTAACAAGCCTTGGACTTTTGTAAGTTTA
GATCAAAGGTGGCATTGCATTCAATGTCATGGTAAGAAGTAGGTCGTCTAGGTAGAAATCCTCATTCAGC
CGGTCAAGTCAGTACGAGAAAGGTCTCAATTTGAAATTGTCTTAAAAATATTTTATTGTTTTGTACTGTG
GTGAGTTTAAACGAAAAACACAAAAAAAAAGTGATACACAGAAATCATAAAAAATTTTAATACAAGGTAT
TCGTACGTATCAAAAACATTTCGGCACAATTTTTTTTCTCTGTACTAAAGTGTTACGAACACTACGGTAT
TTTTTAGTGATTTTCAACGGACACCGAAGGTATATAAACAGCGTTCGCGAACGGTCGCCTTCAAAACCAA
TTGACATTTGCAGCAGCAAGTACAAGTAGAAAGTAAAGCGCAATCAGCGAAAAATTTATACTTAATTGTT
GGTGATTAAAGTACAATTAAAAGAACATTCTCGAAAGTCACAAGAAACGTAAGTTTTTAACTCGCTGTTA
CCAATTAGTAATAAGAGCAACAAGACGTTGAGTAATTTCAAGAAAAACTGCATTTCAAGGTCTTTGTTCG
GCCATTTTTTTTTATTCAACGCTCTACGTAATTACAAAATAAGAAATTGGCAGCCACGCATCTTGTTTTC
CCAATGAATTGGCATCAAAACGCAAACAAATCTATAAATAAAACTTGCGTGTTGATTTTCGCCAAGATTT
ATTGGCAAATTGTGAAATTCGCAGTGACGCATTTGAAAATTCGAGAAATCACGAACGCACTCGATCGAGC
ATTTGTGTGCATGTTATTAGTTAGTTGTTTAGTTAATTGAAGTATTTTACCAACGAAATCCACTTATTTT
TAGCTGAAATAGAGTAGGTTGCTTAAACAAAGCCACGTCTGAAAATTTCTTATTGCTTGTAGTTGTGACG
TCACCATATACACACAAAATAATGTGTATGCATGCATTTCAGCTGTGTATATATACATGCACACACTCGC
AACACGAAAACGATGACGAAGCAACGGAACAAAGGTTTCTCAACTACCCTTTGTTCCCTGTTTCTTCGCT
TTCCTTTGTTCCAATATTCGTAGAGGGTTAATAGGGGTTTCTCAACAAAGTTGGCGTCGATAAATAAGTT
TCCCATTTTTATTCCCCAGCCAGGAAGTTAGTTTCAATAGTTTTGTAATTTCAACGAAACTCATTTGATT
TCGTACTAATTTTCCACATCTCTATTTTCTGCCCGCAGAATAATCCAAACTGCAGGTCGACTCTAGCTAG
AGGAAGCTTATGGACTACAAAGACCATGACGGTGATTATAAAGATCATGATATCGATTACAAGGATGACG
ATGACAAGGATCCACTAGTCTCATCGGGCACGTTTGTGGATCGAATCGACCCGTTCGCCAAACGTTCGCT
CAAGAAGAAGGGTAAAAAGAGTCAAGGTTCCTCGCGCTACAGAAATTCTCAGGATGTTGAGCTGCAGCAA
TTGCCGCCGCTGAAAGCTGATTGCTCCAGCCTAGAACAGGAGGAGCTGTTCATAAGGAAGCTGCGCCAGT
GTTGCGTGTCCTTTGACTTTATGGATCCCGTGACGGACTTGAAGGGCAAGGAGATCAAACGGGCCGCGCT
CAATGACCTATCCACCTATATAACACATGGGCGCGGCGTGCTTACGGAACCGGTTTATCCGGAAATAATT
CGTATGATTTCTTGCGACCTATTTCGCACGTTGCCGCCCAGTGAGAACCCTGATTTCGATCCCGAGGAGG
ACGATCCGACACTGGAGGCGTCCTGGCCACACCTCCAACTGGTGTACGAGGTCTTCTTGCGGTTTCTGGA
GTCGCAGGATTTCCAAGCAACTATCGGCAAGCGTGTGATCGATCAAAAGTTTGTCTTGCAGCTTTTGGAA
CTTTTCGACTCGGAGGATCCCAGGGAGCGGGACTTTCTGAAGACGGTATTGCATCGTATATATGGAAAAT
TCTTAGGACTGCGGGCTTTTATACGAAAACAGATTAACAACATATTCTTGCGATTCATTTACGAAACGGA
GCACTTTAATGGAGTCGGTGAGCTCTTGGAAATCCTTGGCAGTATCATCAACGGATTCGCCTTGCCCCTG
AAGGCCGAACACAAACAGTTTCTGGTTAAGGTCCTATTGCCACTGCACAAAGTCAAATGCCTGTCGCTCT
ACCACGCTCAACTGGCGTATTGCATTGTACAATTCCTAGAGAAGGATCCATTCCTTACCGAACCGGTGGT
GCGTGGCCTGCTGAAGTTCTGGCCCAAGACGTGTTCCCAGAAGGAGGTCATGTTCCTGGGCGAGATTGAG
GAGATCCTCGATGTGATCGATCCGCCGCAGTTTGTCAAGATTCAGGAGCCGCTATTCCGTCAGATTGCAA
AATGCGTGTCGAGTCCACATTTTCAGGTTGCTGAGCGAGCTCTTTATCTGTGGAACAATGAGTACGCCAT
GTCGCTAATCGAGGAGAACAATGCGGTCATCATGCCGATCATGTTCCCGGCCCTATACCGCATCAGCAAG
GAACACTGGAATCAAACTATCGTGGCGCTCGTATACAACGTTTTGAAGACGTTCATGGAGATGAATTCGA
AACTGTTCGACGAGCTTACCTCCAGCTACAAGGCGGAGCGGCAAAAGGAAAAAAAACGTGAGCGTGACCG
CGAGGAACTGTGGAAGAAACTGCACGAACTCGAATCCAATCGTTCTAGTGGGCGCACCGCCGGCGGCAGC
GCCACGACATCGAACAGCGCAGCTTCCGCGGCGTCAACGTCCCTGCAGCCACCCAGCTCCGCTGGCCTGA
ACTCTCATCAGCAGCAGTCGAATAGCGGCAGCAGCGGTAGCCTGTCCAGCGGCGGTGCCGGCGGCGACAA
TAATCCTGCGACCACAAATGCGAAAATCAAACAGGATAAGGCGGACAACTAAGCGGCCGCTCGAGTCTAG
AGGGCCCGCGGTTCGAAGGTAAGCCTATCCCTAACCCTCTCCTCGGTCTCGATTCTACGCGTACCGGTCA
TCATCACCATCACCATTGAGTTTATCTGACTAAATCTTAGTTTGTATTGTCATGTTTTAATACAATATGT
TATGTTTAAATATGTTTTTAATAAATTTTATAAAATAATTTCAACTTTTATTGTAACAACATTGTCCATT
TACACACTCCTTTCAAGCGCGTGGGATCGATGCTCACTCAAAGGCGGTAATACGGTTATCCACAGAATCA
GGGGATAACGCAGGAAAGAACATGTGAGCCATATGGGCCCATGTGAGCCATATGGTGCACTCTCAGTACA
ATCTGCTCTGATGCCGCATAGTTAAGCCAGCCCCGACACCCGCCAACACCCGCTGACGCGCCCTGACGGG
CTTGTCTGCTCCCGGCATCCGCTTACAGACAAGCTGTGACCGTCTCCGGGAGCTGCATGTGTCAGAGGTT
TTCACCGTCATCACCGAAACGCGCGA
Features (pLannotate 1.2.2; 15 found; start..end, strand, type, name):
     96..200     +  promoter       AmpR promoter: bla
    201..1061    +  CDS            AmpR: β-lactamase; bla; confers resistance to ampicillin, carbenicillin, and related antibiotics
   1232..1820    +  rep_origin     ori: high-copy-number ColE1/pMB1/pBR322/pUC origin of replication
   2003..2095    +  CDS            lacI (fragment): lac repressor; lacI; The lac repressor binds to the lac operator to inhibit transcription in E. coli. This inhibition can be relieved by adding lactose or isopropyl-β-D-thiogalactopyranoside (IPTG).
   2108..2129    +  protein_bind   CAP binding site: CAP binding activates transcription in the presence of cAMP. E. coli catabolite activator protein
   2144..2174    +  promoter       lac promoter: promoter for the E. coli lac operon
   2182..2198    +  protein_bind   lac operator: The lac repressor binds to the lac operator to inhibit transcription in E. coli. This inhibition can be relieved by adding lactose or isopropyl-β-D-thiogalactopyranoside (IPTG). lac repressor encoded by lacI
   4250..4266    -  misc_feature   MCS (fragment): pUC18/19 multiple cloning site
   4283..4348    +  CDS            3xFLAG: three tandem FLAG® epitope tags, followed by an enterokinase cleavage site
   4376..5713    +  CDS            PPP2R5E: 2A5E_BOVIN - Experimental evidence at protein level: Swiss-Prot protein existence level 1. The B regulatory subunit might modulate substrate selectivity and catalytic activity, and also might direct the localization of the catalytic enzyme to a particular subcellular compartment. From Bos taurus (Bovine).
   5968..6009    +  CDS            V5 tag: epitope tag from simian virus 5
   6054..6183    +  polyA_signal   OpIE-2 poly(A) signal: immediate-early gene 2 from the Orgyia pseudotsugata multicapsid nucleopolyhedrovirus; baculovirus polyadenylation signal
   6192..6259    -  rep_origin     RSF ori (fragment): Plasmids containing the RSF 1030 origin of replication can be propagated in E. coli cells that contain additional plasmids with compatible origins.
   6279..6330    -  misc_feature   bom (fragment): basis of mobility region from pBR322
   6432..1       -  CDS            rop (fragment) (across the origin): Rop protein, which maintains plasmids at low copy number; rop
