[The description below was written by a language model from this plasmid's Addgene catalogue record and pLannotate feature annotations shown in this document.]
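Description:
pUb FLAG-wdb is an insect cell expression plasmid built on the pUb 3xFLAG MCS backbone, designed to produce an N-terminally 3xFLAG-tagged version of the Drosophila melanogaster protein widerborst (wdb), a B56-type (B') regulatory subunit of protein phosphatase 2A. The catalogue lists the size as 6,455 bp, while the sequenced record is 6,466 nt. In E. coli the plasmid is propagated through a high-copy ColE1/pUC-type origin and selected with ampicillin through the bla β-lactamase gene and its own promoter. The annotated lacI, CAP site, lac promoter/operator, RSF ori, bom and rop pieces are mostly short fragments. They appear to be remnants of the cloning vector rather than functional parts of the expression cassette.

According to the record, expression is driven by the Ubi-p63e (ubiquitin) promoter, a constitutive Drosophila promoter. The automated feature table does not annotate it, but it presumably lies in the unannotated region upstream of the tag. The 3xFLAG epitope, which includes an enterokinase cleavage site, comes just before the wdb coding sequence, which was inserted between SpeI and NotI sites that both remain intact. The annotation tool labels this open reading frame by homology as bovine PPP2R5E, a PP2A B regulatory subunit, which fits wdb's identity as the fly orthologue family member. A V5 tag sequence lies downstream of the insert, but the record does not list it as a fusion, so it may not be translated. The cassette ends with the baculovirus OpIE-2 polyadenylation signal. The construct is suited to expressing FLAG-wdb in cultured Drosophila cells for detection or immunoprecipitation. The associated publication studies the Integrator phosphatase module and premature transcription termination.
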