Addgene plasmid #195069: pUb FLAG-wdb
Purpose: Expresses FLAG-tagged Drosophila wdb protein
Depositing lab: Jeremy Wilusz. Depositing organization: Baylor College of Medicine. Publication: IntS6 and the Integrator phosphatase module tune the efficiency of select premature transcription termination events. Fujiwara R, Zhai SN, Liang D, Shah AP, Tracey M, Ma XK, Fields CJ, Mendoza-Figueroa MS, Meline MC, Tatomer DC, Yang L, Wilusz JE. Mol Cell. 2023 Nov 14:S1097-2765(23)00902-4. doi: 10.1016/j.molcel.2023.10.035. PubMed 37995689.
Backbone
  Vector backbone: pUb 3xFLAG MCS
  Total vector size (bp): 6455
  Vector type: Insect Expression
Growth in bacteria
  Bacterial resistance: Ampicillin, 100 μg/mL
  Growth temperature: 37°C
  Growth strain: DH5alpha
  Copy number: Unknown
Gene/Insert
  Gene/Insert name: widerborst
  Species: D. melanogaster (fly)
  Entrez Gene: wdb (a.k.a. Dmel_CG5643, 0318/07, B56-2, BEST:LD02456, BcDNA:LD34343, CG5643, Dmel\CG5643, EP3559, LD02456, PP2-AB, PP2A, PP2A-B', PP2A[B'-2], PP2a, WDB, Wdb, Widerborst, dB56-2, dPP2A, dPP2A-B56-2, l(3)S031807, wbd)
  Promoter: Ubi-p63e
  Tag / fusion protein: 3xFLAG (N terminal on backbone)
  Cloning method: Restriction Enzyme; 5′ cloning site SpeI (not destroyed); 3′ cloning site NotI (not destroyed)
  Sequencing primers: 5′ CAAAGTTGGCGTCGATAAATAAGTTTCC
Terms and licenses: Academic/Nonprofit Terms; Industry Terms: Not Available to Industry
How to cite: pUb FLAG-wdb was a gift from Jeremy Wilusz (Addgene plasmid # 195069 ; http://n2t.net/addgene:195069 ; RRID:Addgene_195069)
